Addgene plasmid #179360: pLKO.1-PPP2R3B-1
Purpose: shRNA suppression
Depositing lab: William Hahn. Depositing organization: Dana-Farber Cancer Institute. Publication: Identification of PP2A complexes and pathways involved in cell transformation. Sablina AA, Hector M, Colpaert N, Hahn WC. Cancer Res. 2010 Dec 15;70(24):10474-84. doi: 10.1158/0008-5472.CAN-10-2855. PubMed 21159657.
Backbone
  Vector backbone: pLKO.1
  Vector type: Mammalian Expression, Lentiviral
Growth in bacteria
  Bacterial resistance: Ampicillin, 100 μg/mL
  Growth temperature: 37°C
  Growth strain: NEB Stable
  Copy number: Unknown
Gene/Insert
  Gene/Insert name: PR48
  gRNA/shRNA sequence: CGAGCATTTCTACGTCATCTA
  Species: H. sapiens (human)
  Promoter: Age1
  Cloning method: Restriction Enzyme; 5′ cloning site Age1 (unknown if destroyed); 3′ cloning site EcoR1 (unknown if destroyed)
  Sequencing primers: 5′ LKO.1
Terms and licenses: Academic/Nonprofit Terms; Industry Terms: Not Available to Industry
How to cite: pLKO.1-PPP2R3B-1 was a gift from William Hahn (Addgene plasmid # 179360 ; http://n2t.net/addgene:179360 ; RRID:Addgene_179360)
