[The description below was written by a language model from this plasmid's Addgene catalogue record and pLannotate feature annotations shown in this document.]
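Description:
pLKO.1-PPP2R3B-1 is a lentiviral shRNA vector built on the pLKO.1 backbone for knocking down human PPP2R3B, listed in the record under its alias PR48, a regulatory subunit of protein phosphatase 2A. The hairpin was inserted by restriction cloning between the AgeI and EcoRI sites. The catalogue's promoter field contains "Age1", which is a cloning site rather than a promoter. The feature table instead shows a human U6 RNA polymerase III promoter directly upstream of the cloning region, and this is the element expected to drive shRNA transcription. The hairpin itself is not annotated as a feature, but a gap between the U6 promoter and the cPPT/CTS is consistent with its position.

The 7,083 nt plasmid carries a third-generation, self-inactivating transfer cassette. An RSV promoter fused to a truncated HIV-1 5' LTR produces the genomic RNA in packaging cells. It is followed by the Ψ packaging signal with a gag fragment, the Rev response element for Rev-dependent nuclear export, the U6-shRNA unit and the cPPT/CTS. Downstream, a human PGK promoter drives puromycin N-acetyltransferase, allowing selection of transduced mammalian cells. The ΔU3 3' LTR inactivates LTR promoter activity after integration. An SV40 poly(A) signal and SV40 origin lie outside the viral region.

In bacteria the plasmid replicates from a high-copy ColE1/pUC-type origin and is selected with ampicillin through β-lactamase. An f1 origin and remnants of lac, T7 and T3 elements are also present. According to the record, the construct is used for shRNA suppression, and the associated study examined PP2A complexes involved in cell transformation. The "-1" suffix suggests it may be one of several hairpins against this gene, though the record does not say so.
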