Features (pLannotate 1.2.2; 25 found; start..end, strand, type, name):
    529..1128    +  CDS            PuroR: puromycin N-acetyltransferase; pac from Streptomyces alboniger; confers resistance to puromycin
   1171..1254    +  CDS            nef (fragment): NEF_HV1Z2 - Experimental evidence at protein level: Swiss-Prot protein existence level 1. Extracellular Nef protein targets CD4(+) T-lymphocytes for apoptosis by interacting with CXCR4 surface receptors. From Human immunodeficiency virus type 1 group M subtype D (isolate Z2/CDC-Z34) (HIV-1).
   1256..1489    +  LTR            3' LTR (ΔU3): self-inactivating 3' long terminal repeat (LTR) from HIV-1
   1561..1682    +  polyA_signal   SV40 poly(A) signal: SV40 polyadenylation signal
   1722..1857    +  rep_origin     SV40 ori: SV40 origin of replication
   1878..1896    -  promoter       T7 promoter: promoter for bacteriophage T7 RNA polymerase
   1904..2059    +  CDS            lacZα (fragment): LacZα fragment of β-galactosidase; lacZ fragment
   2064..2492    +  rep_origin     f1 ori (sequence partly withheld): f1 bacteriophage origin of replication; arrow indicates direction of (+) strand synthesis
   2545..2649    +  promoter       AmpR promoter: bla
   2650..3510    +  CDS            AmpR: β-lactamase; bla; confers resistance to ampicillin, carbenicillin, and related antibiotics
   3681..4269    +  rep_origin     ori: high-copy-number ColE1/pMB1/pBR322/pUC origin of replication
   4452..4544    +  CDS            lacI (fragment): lac repressor; lacI; The lac repressor binds to the lac operator to inhibit transcription in E. coli. This inhibition can be relieved by adding lactose or isopropyl-β-D-thiogalactopyranoside (IPTG).
   4557..4578    +  protein_bind   CAP binding site: CAP binding activates transcription in the presence of cAMP. E. coli catabolite activator protein
   4593..4623    +  promoter       lac promoter: promoter for the E. coli lac operon
   4631..4647    +  protein_bind   lac operator: The lac repressor binds to the lac operator to inhibit transcription in E. coli. This inhibition can be relieved by adding lactose or isopropyl-β-D-thiogalactopyranoside (IPTG). lac repressor encoded by lacI
   4692..4710    +  promoter       T3 promoter: promoter for bacteriophage T3 RNA polymerase
   4738..4964    +  promoter       RSV promoter: Rous sarcoma virus enhancer/promoter
   4965..5145    +  LTR            5' LTR (truncated): truncated 5' long terminal repeat (LTR) from HIV-1
   5192..5317    +  misc_feature   HIV-1 Ψ: packaging signal of human immunodeficiency virus type 1
   5301..5664    +  CDS            HIV-1 gag (fragment): gag protein from human immunodeficiency virus 1; gag
   5810..6043    +  misc_feature   RRE: The Rev response element (RRE) of HIV-1 allows for Rev-dependent mRNA export from the nucleus to the cytoplasm.
   6420..6520    +  CDS            Rev (fragment): human immunodeficiency virus 1 (HIV-1) Rev protein; rev; enhances nuclear export of unspliced and incompletely spliced viral mRNAs
   6570..6810    +  promoter       U6 promoter: RNA polymerase III promoter for human U6 snRNA
   6914..7031    +  misc_feature   cPPT/CTS: central polypurine tract and central termination sequence of HIV-1
   7080..507     +  promoter       hPGK promoter (across the origin): human phosphoglycerate kinase 1 promoter
>Addgene plasmid #179360 | pLKO.1-PPP2R3B-1 | addgene full sequence | sequence record 354028 | Addgene NGS Result
TTGGGGTTGCGCCTTTTCCAAGGCAGCCCTGGGTTTGCGCAGGGACGCGGCTGCTCTGGGCGTGGTTCCG
GGAAACGCAGCGGCGCCGACCCTGGGTCTCGCACATTCTTCACGTCCGTTCGCAGCGTCACCCGGATCTT
CGCCGCTACCCTTGTGGGCCCCCCGGCGACGCTTCCTGCTCCGCCCCTAAGTCGGGAAGGTTCCTTGCGG
TTCGCGGCGTGCCGGACGTGACAAACGGAAGCCGCACGTCTCACTAGTACCCTCGCAGACGGACAGCGCC
AGGGAGCAATGGCAGCGCGCCGACCGCGATGGGCTGTGGCCAATAGCGGCTGCTCAGCAGGGCGCGCCGA
GAGCAGCGGCCGGGAAGGGGCGGTGCGGGAGGCGGGGTGTGGGGCGGTAGTGTGGGCCCTGTTCCTGCCC
GCGCGGTGTTCCGCATTCTGCAAGCCTCCGGAGCGCACGTCGGCAGTCGGCTCCCTCGTTGACCGAATCA
CCGACCTCTCTCCCCAGGGGGATCCACCGGAGCTTACCATGACCGAGTACAAGCCCACGGTGCGCCTCGC
CACCCGCGACGACGTCCCCAGGGCCGTACGCACCCTCGCCGCCGCGTTCGCCGACTACCCCGCCACGCGC
CACACCGTCGATCCGGACCGCCACATCGAGCGGGTCACCGAGCTGCAAGAACTCTTCCTCACGCGCGTCG
GGCTCGACATCGGCAAGGTGTGGGTCGCGGACGACGGCGCCGCGGTGGCGGTCTGGACCACGCCGGAGAG
CGTCGAAGCGGGGGCGGTGTTCGCCGAGATCGGCCCGCGCATGGCCGAGTTGAGCGGTTCCCGGCTGGCC
GCGCAGCAACAGATGGAAGGCCTCCTGGCGCCGCACCGGCCCAAGGAGCCCGCGTGGTTCCTGGCCACCG
TCGGCGTCTCGCCCGACCACCAGGGCAAGGGTCTGGGCAGCGCCGTCGTGCTCCCCGGAGTGGAGGCGGC
CGAGCGCGCCGGGGTGCCCGCCTTCCTGGAGACCTCCGCGCCCCGCAACCTCCCCTTCTACGAGCGGCTC
GGCTTCACCGTCACCGCCGACGTCGAGGTGCCCGAAGGACCGCGCACCTGGTGCATGACCCGCAAGCCCG
GTGCCTGACGCCCGCCCCACGACCCGCAGCGCCCGACCGAAAGGAGCGCACGACCCCATGCATCGGTACC
TTTAAGACCAATGACTTACAAGGCAGCTGTAGATCTTAGCCACTTTTTAAAAGAAAAGGGGGGACTGGAA
GGGCTAATTCACTCCCAACGAAGACAAGATCTGCTTTTTGCTTGTACTGGGTCTCTCTGGTTAGACCAGA
TCTGAGCCTGGGAGCTCTCTGGCTAACTAGGGAACCCACTGCTTAAGCCTCAATAAAGCTTGCCTTGAGT
GCTTCAAGTAGTGTGTGCCCGTCTGTTGTGTGACTCTGGTAACTAGAGATCCCTCAGACCCTTTTAGTCA
GTGTGGAAAATCTCTAGCAGTAGTAGTTCATGTCATCTTATTATTCAGTATTTATAACTTGCAAAGAAAT
GAATATCAGAGAGTGAGAGGAACTTGTTTATTGCAGCTTATAATGGTTACAAATAAAGCAATAGCATCAC
AAATTTCACAAATAAAGCATTTTTTTCACTGCATTCTAGTTGTGGTTTGTCCAAACTCATCAATGTATCT
TATCATGTCTGGCTCTAGCTATCCCGCCCCTAACTCCGCCCATCCCGCCCCTAACTCCGCCCAGTTCCGC
CCATTCTCCGCCCCATGGCTGACTAATTTTTTTTATTTATGCAGAGGCCGAGGCCGCCTCGGCCTCTGAG
CTATTCCAGAAGTAGTGAGGAGGCTTTTTTGGAGGCCTAGGGACGTACCCAATTCGCCCTATAGTGAGTC
GTATTACGCGCGCTCACTGGCCGTCGTTTTACAACGTCGTGACTGGGAAAACCCTGGCGTTACCCAACTT
AATCGCCTTGCAGCACATCCCCCTTTCGCCAGCTGGCGTAATAGCGAAGAGGCCCGCACCGATCGCCCTT
CCCAACAGTTGCGCAGCCTGAATGGCGAATGGG
[124 nt withheld, positions 2064-2187]
C
[91 nt withheld, positions 2189-2279]
A
[49 nt withheld, positions 2281-2329]
CCTTTGACGTTGGAGTCCACGTTCTTT
[37 nt withheld, positions 2357-2393]
ACCCTATCTCGGTCTATTCTTTTGATTTATAAGGGATTTTGCCGATTTCGGCCTATTGGTTAAAAAATGA
GCTGATTTAACAAAAATTTAACGCGAATTTTAACAAAATATTAACGCTTACAATTTAGGTGGCACTTTTC
GGGGAAATGTGCGCGGAACCCCTATTTGTTTATTTTTCTAAATACATTCAAATATGTATCCGCTCATGAG
ACAATAACCCTGATAAATGCTTCAATAATATTGAAAAAGGAAGAGTATGAGTATTCAACATTTCCGTGTC
GCCCTTATTCCCTTTTTTGCGGCATTTTGCCTTCCTGTTTTTGCTCACCCAGAAACGCTGGTGAAAGTAA
AAGATGCTGAAGATCAGTTGGGTGCACGAGTGGGTTACATCGAACTGGATCTCAACAGCGGTAAGATCCT
TGAGAGTTTTCGCCCCGAAGAACGTTTTCCAATGATGAGCACTTTTAAAGTTCTGCTATGTGGCGCGGTA
TTATCCCGTATTGACGCCGGGCAAGAGCAACTCGGTCGCCGCATACACTATTCTCAGAATGACTTGGTTG
AGTACTCACCAGTCACAGAAAAGCATCTTACGGATGGCATGACAGTAAGAGAATTATGCAGTGCTGCCAT
AACCATGAGTGATAACACTGCGGCCAACTTACTTCTGACAACGATCGGAGGACCGAAGGAGCTAACCGCT
TTTTTGCACAACATGGGGGATCATGTAACTCGCCTTGATCGTTGGGAACCGGAGCTGAATGAAGCCATAC
CAAACGACGAGCGTGACACCACGATGCCTGTAGCAATGGCAACAACGTTGCGCAAACTATTAACTGGCGA
ACTACTTACTCTAGCTTCCCGGCAACAATTAATAGACTGGATGGAGGCGGATAAAGTTGCAGGACCACTT
CTGCGCTCGGCCCTTCCGGCTGGCTGGTTTATTGCTGATAAATCTGGAGCCGGTGAGCGTGGGTCTCGCG
GTATCATTGCAGCACTGGGGCCAGATGGTAAGCCCTCCCGTATCGTAGTTATCTACACGACGGGGAGTCA
GGCAACTATGGATGAACGAAATAGACAGATCGCTGAGATAGGTGCCTCACTGATTAAGCATTGGTAACTG
TCAGACCAAGTTTACTCATATATACTTTAGATTGATTTAAAACTTCATTTTTAATTTAAAAGGATCTAGG
TGAAGATCCTTTTTGATAATCTCATGACCAAAATCCCTTAACGTGAGTTTTCGTTCCACTGAGCGTCAGA
CCCCGTAGAAAAGATCAAAGGATCTTCTTGAGATCCTTTTTTTCTGCGCGTAATCTGCTGCTTGCAAACA
AAAAAACCACCGCTACCAGCGGTGGTTTGTTTGCCGGATCAAGAGCTACCAACTCTTTTTCCGAAGGTAA
CTGGCTTCAGCAGAGCGCAGATACCAAATACTGTTCTTCTAGTGTAGCCGTAGTTAGGCCACCACTTCAA
GAACTCTGTAGCACCGCCTACATACCTCGCTCTGCTAATCCTGTTACCAGTGGCTGCTGCCAGTGGCGAT
AAGTCGTGTCTTACCGGGTTGGACTCAAGACGATAGTTACCGGATAAGGCGCAGCGGTCGGGCTGAACGG
GGGGTTCGTGCACACAGCCCAGCTTGGAGCGAACGACCTACACCGAACTGAGATACCTACAGCGTGAGCT
ATGAGAAAGCGCCACGCTTCCCGAAGGGAGAAAGGCGGACAGGTATCCGGTAAGCGGCAGGGTCGGAACA
GGAGAGCGCACGAGGGAGCTTCCAGGGGGAAACGCCTGGTATCTTTATAGTCCTGTCGGGTTTCGCCACC
TCTGACTTGAGCGTCGATTTTTGTGATGCTCGTCAGGGGGGCGGAGCCTATGGAAAAACGCCAGCAACGC
GGCCTTTTTACGGTTCCTGGCCTTTTGCTGGCCTTTTGCTCACATGTTCTTTCCTGCGTTATCCCCTGAT
TCTGTGGATAACCGTATTACCGCCTTTGAGTGAGCTGATACCGCTCGCCGCAGCCGAACGACCGAGCGCA
GCGAGTCAGTGAGCGAGGAAGCGGAAGAGCGCCCAATACGCAAACCGCCTCTCCCCGCGCGTTGGCCGAT
TCATTAATGCAGCTGGCACGACAGGTTTCCCGACTGGAAAGCGGGCAGTGAGCGCAACGCAATTAATGTG
AGTTAGCTCACTCATTAGGCACCCCAGGCTTTACACTTTATGCTTCCGGCTCGTATGTTGTGTGGAATTG
TGAGCGGATAACAATTTCACACAGGAAACAGCTATGACCATGATTACGCCAAGCGCGCAATTAACCCTCA
CTAAAGGGAACAAAAGCTGGAGCTGCAAGCTTAATGTAGTCTTATGCAATACTCTTGTAGTCTTGCAACA
TGGTAACGATGAGTTAGCAACATGCCTTACAAGGAGAGAAAAAGCACCGTGCATGCCGATTGGTGGAAGT
AAGGTGGTACGATCGTGCCTTATTAGGAAGGCAACAGACGGGTCTGACATGGATTGGACGAACCACTGAA
TTGCCGCATTGCAGAGATATTGTATTTAAGTGCCTAGCTCGATACATAAACGGGTCTCTCTGGTTAGACC
AGATCTGAGCCTGGGAGCTCTCTGGCTAACTAGGGAACCCACTGCTTAAGCCTCAATAAAGCTTGCCTTG
AGTGCTTCAAGTAGTGTGTGCCCGTCTGTTGTGTGACTCTGGTAACTAGAGATCCCTCAGACCCTTTTAG
TCAGTGTGGAAAATCTCTAGCAGTGGCGCCCGAACAGGGACTTGAAAGCGAAAGGGAAACCAGAGGAGCT
CTCTCGACGCAGGACTCGGCTTGCTGAAGCGCGCACGGCAAGAGGCGAGGGGCGGCGACTGGTGAGTACG
CCAAAAATTTTGACTAGCGGAGGCTAGAAGGAGAGAGATGGGTGCGAGAGCGTCAGTATTAAGCGGGGGA
GAATTAGATCGCGATGGGAAAAAATTCGGTTAAGGCCAGGGGGAAAGAAAAAATATAAATTAAAACATAT
AGTATGGGCAAGCAGGGAGCTAGAACGATTCGCAGTTAATCCTGGCCTGTTAGAAACATCAGAAGGCTGT
AGACAAATACTGGGACAGCTACAACCATCCCTTCAGACAGGATCAGAAGAACTTAGATCATTATATAATA
CAGTAGCAACCCTCTATTGTGTGCATCAAAGGATAGAGATAAAAGACACCAAGGAAGCTTTAGACAAGAT
AGAGGAAGAGCAAAACAAAAGTAAGACCACCGCACAGCAAGCGGCCGCTGATCTTCAGACCTGGAGGAGG
AGATATGAGGGACAATTGGAGAAGTGAATTATATAAATATAAAGTAGTAAAAATTGAACCATTAGGAGTA
GCACCCACCAAGGCAAAGAGAAGAGTGGTGCAGAGAGAAAAAAGAGCAGTGGGAATAGGAGCTTTGTTCC
TTGGGTTCTTGGGAGCAGCAGGAAGCACTATGGGCGCAGCGTCAATGACGCTGACGGTACAGGCCAGACA
ATTATTGTCTGGTATAGTGCAGCAGCAGAACAATTTGCTGAGGGCTATTGAGGCGCAACAGCATCTGTTG
CAACTCACAGTCTGGGGCATCAAGCAGCTCCAGGCAAGAATCCTGGCTGTGGAAAGATACCTAAAGGATC
AACAGCTCCTGGGGATTTGGGGTTGCTCTGGAAAACTCATTTGCACCACTGCTGTGCCTTGGAATGCTAG
TTGGAGTAATAAATCTCTGGAACAGATTTGGAATCACACGACCTGGATGGAGTGGGACAGAGAAATTAAC
AATTACACAAGCTTAATACACTCCTTAATTGAAGAATCGCAAAACCAGCAAGAAAAGAATGAACAAGAAT
TATTGGAATTAGATAAATGGGCAAGTTTGTGGAATTGGTTTAACATAACAAATTGGCTGTGGTATATAAA
ATTATTCATAATGATAGTAGGAGGCTTGGTAGGTTTAAGAATAGTTTTTGCTGTACTTTCTATAGTGAAT
AGAGTTAGGCAGGGATATTCACCATTATCGTTTCAGACCCACCTCCCAACCCCGAGGGGACCCGACAGGC
CCGAAGGAATAGAAGAAGAAGGTGGAGAGAGAGACAGAGACAGATCCATTCGATTAGTGAACGGATCTCG
ACGGTATCGATCACGAGACTAGCCTCGAGCGGCCGCCCCCTTCACCGAGGGCCTATTTCCCATGATTCCT
TCATATTTGCATATACGATACAAGGCTGTTAGAGAGATAATTGGAATTAATTTGACTGTAAACACAAAGA
TATTAGTACAAAATACGTGACGTAGAAAGTAATAATTTCTTGGGTAGTTTGCAGTTTTAAAATTATGTTT
TAAAATGGACTATCATATGCTTACCGTAACTTGAAAGTATTTCGATTTCTTGGCTTTATATATCTTGTGG
AAAGGACGAAACACCGGCGAGCATTTCTACGTCATCTACTCGAGTAGATGACGTAGAAATGCTCGTTTTT
AATTCTCGACCTCGAGACAAATGGCAGTATTCATCCACAATTTTAAAAGAAAAGGGGGGATTGGGGGGTA
CAGTGCAGGGGAAAGAATAGTAGACATAATAGCAACAGACATACAAACTAAAGAATTACAAAAACAAATT
ACAAAAATTCAAAATTTTCGGGTTTATTACAGGGACAGCAGAGATCCACTTTGGCCGCGGCTCGAGGGGG
